>Addgene plasmid #129305 | pRSET-QNA | addgene full sequence | sequence record 273255 | Addgene NGS Result
TAATACGACTCACTATAGGGAGACCACAACGGTTTCCCTCTAGAAATAATTTTGTTTAACTTTAAGAAGG
AGATATACATATGCGGGGTTCTCATCATCATCATCATCATGGTATGGCTAGCATGACTGGTGGACAGCAA
ATGGGTCGGGATCTGTACGACGATGACGATAAGGATCCGATGAAAACTGTGAAAGTGAATATAACAACCC
CTGATGGGCCAGTCTACGACGCTGATATCGAGATGGTGTCCGTGCGGGCCGAGAGTGGTGATCTCGGCAT
CCTCCCCGGTCACATTCCCACAAAGGCCCCACTGAAGATCGGAGCTGTGCGGCTGAAGAAGGACGGCCAA
ACCGAGATGGTCGCAGTCTCAGGCGGCACTGTTGAAGTGCGGCCTGACCACGTTACCATTAATGCTCAAG
CCGCTGAAACAGCCGAAGGAATCGACAAAGAGAGAGCAGAAGCCGCAAGACAGAGGGCCCAGGAGCGGCT
GAACTCTCAAACCCGTTACAACAGCCACAACGTCTATATCATGGCCGACAAGCAGAAGAACGGCATCAAG
GTGAACTTCAAGATCCGCCACAACATCGAGGACGGCAGCGTGCAGCTCGCCGACCACTACCAGCAGAACA
CCCCCATCGGCGACGGCCCCGTGCTGCTGCCCGACAACCACTACCTGAGCACCCAGTCCAAGCTGAGCAA
AGACCCCAACGAGAAGCGCGATCACATGGTCCTGCTGGAGTTCGTGACCGCCGCCGGGATCACTCTCGGC
ATGGACGAGCTGTACAAGGGTGGCACCGGAGGGAGCATGGTGAGCAAGGGCGAGGAGCTGTTCACCGGGG
TGGTGCCCATCCTGGTCGAGCTGGACGGCGACGTAAACGGCCACAAGTTCAGCGTGTCCGGCGAGGGCGA
GGGCGATGCCACCTACGGCAAGCTGACCCTGAAGTTCATCTGCACCACCGGCAAGCTGCCCGTGCCCTGG
CCCACCCTCGTGACCACCCTGACCTACGGCGTGCAGTGCTTCAGCCGCTACCCCGACCACATGAAGCAGC
ACGACTTCTTCAAGTCCGCCATGCCCGAAGGCTACGTCCAGGAGCGCACCATCTTCTTCAAGGACGACGG
CAACTACAAGACCCGCGCCGAGGTGAAGTTCGAGGGCGACACCCTGGTGAACCGCATCGAGCTGAAGGGC
ATCGACTTCAAGGAGGACGGCAACATCCTGGGGCACAAGCTGGAGTACAACCTGGGTGACACCGATATTC
GCCGGGCCGAGCTGGCACTGCAGAAGGCCCTGAACAAGCTGGACGTGGCTGGGAAGGCAAACTGAAAGCT
TGATCCGGCTGCTAACAAAGCCCGAAAGGAAGCTGAGTTGGCTGCTGCCACCGCTGAGCAATAACTAGCA
TAACCCCTTGGGGCCTCTAAACGGGTCTTGAGGGGTTTTTTGCTGAAAGGAGGAACTATATCCGGATCTG
GCGTAATAGCGAAGAGGCCCGCACCGATCGCCCTTCCCAACAGTTGCGCAGCCTGAATGGCGAATGGG
[124 nt withheld, positions 1539-1662]
C
[91 nt withheld, positions 1664-1754]
A
[49 nt withheld, positions 1756-1804]
CCTTTGACGTTGGAGTCCACGTTCTTT
[37 nt withheld, positions 1832-1868]
ACCCTATCTCGGTCTATTCTTTTGATTTATAAGGGATTTTGCCGATTTCGGCCTATTGGTTAAAAAATGA
GCTGATTTAACAAAAATTTAACGCGAATTTTAACAAAATATTAACGCTTACAATTTAGGTGGCACTTTTC
GGGGAAATGTGCGCGGAACCCCTATTTGTTTATTTTTCTAAATACATTCAAATATGTATCCGCTCATGAG
ACAATAACCCTGATAAATGCTTCAATAATATTGAAAAAGGAAGAGTATGAGTATTCAACATTTCCGTGTC
GCCCTTATTCCCTTTTTTGCGGCATTTTGCCTTCCTGTTTTTGCTCACCCAGAAACGCTGGTGAAAGTAA
AAGATGCTGAAGATCAGTTGGGTGCACGAGTGGGTTACATCGAACTGGATCTCAACAGCGGTAAGATCCT
TGAGAGTTTTCGCCCCGAAGAACGTTTTCCAATGATGAGCACTTTTAAAGTTCTGCTATGTGGCGCGGTA
TTATCCCGTATTGACGCCGGGCAAGAGCAACTCGGTCGCCGCATACACTATTCTCAGAATGACTTGGTTG
AGTACTCACCAGTCACAGAAAAGCATCTTACGGATGGCATGACAGTAAGAGAATTATGCAGTGCTGCCAT
AACCATGAGTGATAACACTGCGGCCAACTTACTTCTGACAACGATCGGAGGACCGAAGGAGCTAACCGCT
TTTTTGCACAACATGGGGGATCATGTAACTCGCCTTGATCGTTGGGAACCGGAGCTGAATGAAGCCATAC
CAAACGACGAGCGTGACACCACGATGCCTGTAGCAATGGCAACAACGTTGCGCAAACTATTAACTGGCGA
ACTACTTACTCTAGCTTCCCGGCAACAATTAATAGACTGGATGGAGGCGGATAAAGTTGCAGGACCACTT
CTGCGCTCGGCCCTTCCGGCTGGCTGGTTTATTGCTGATAAATCTGGAGCCGGTGAGCGTGGGTCTCGCG
GTATCATTGCAGCACTGGGGCCAGATGGTAAGCCCTCCCGTATCGTAGTTATCTACACGACGGGGAGTCA
GGCAACTATGGATGAACGAAATAGACAGATCGCTGAGATAGGTGCCTCACTGATTAAGCATTGGTAACTG
TCAGACCAAGTTTACTCATATATACTTTAGATTGATTTAAAACTTCATTTTTAATTTAAAAGGATCTAGG
TGAAGATCCTTTTTGATAATCTCATGACCAAAATCCCTTAACGTGAGTTTTCGTTCCACTGAGCGTCAGA
CCCCGTAGAAAAGATCAAAGGATCTTCTTGAGATCCTTTTTTTCTGCGCGTAATCTGCTGCTTGCAAACA
AAAAAACCACCGCTACCAGCGGTGGTTTGTTTGCCGGATCAAGAGCTACCAACTCTTTTTCCGAAGGTAA
CTGGCTTCAGCAGAGCGCAGATACCAAATACTGTTCTTCTAGTGTAGCCGTAGTTAGGCCACCACTTCAA
GAACTCTGTAGCACCGCCTACATACCTCGCTCTGCTAATCCTGTTACCAGTGGCTGCTGCCAGTGGCGAT
AAGTCGTGTCTTACCGGGTTGGACTCAAGACGATAGTTACCGGATAAGGCGCAGCGGTCGGGCTGAACGG
GGGGTTCGTGCACACAGCCCAGCTTGGAGCGAACGACCTACACCGAACTGAGATACCTACAGCGTGAGCT
ATGAGAAAGCGCCACGCTTCCCGAAGGGAGAAAGGCGGACAGGTATCCGGTAAGCGGCAGGGTCGGAACA
GGAGAGCGCACGAGGGAGCTTCCAGGGGGAAACGCCTGGTATCTTTATAGTCCTGTCGGGTTTCGCCACC
TCTGACTTGAGCGTCGATTTTTGTGATGCTCGTCAGGGGGGCGGAGCCTATGGAAAAACGCCAGCAACGC
GGCCTTTTTACGGTTCCTGGCCTTTTGCTGGCCTTTTGCTCACATGTTCTTTCCTGCGTTATCCCCTGAT
TCTGTGGATAACCGTATTACCGCCTTTGAGTGAGCTGATACCGCTCGCCGCAGCCGAACGACCGAGCGCA
GCGAGTCAGTGAGCGAGGAAGCGGAAGAGCGCCCAATACGCAAACCGCCTCTCCCCGCGCGTTGGCCGAT
TCATTAATGCAGGATCTCGATCCCGCGAAAT
Features (pLannotate 1.2.2; 16 found; start..end, strand, type, name):
      1..19      +  promoter       T7 promoter: promoter for bacteriophage T7 RNA polymerase
     51..73      +  RBS            RBS: efficient ribosome binding site from bacteriophage T7 gene 10 (Olins and Rangwala, 1989)
     93..113     +  CDS            capTEV™ (fragment): composite tag for in vivo biotinylation, TEV protease cleavage, and 6xHis tagging
    114..146     +  CDS            T7 tag (gene 10 leader): leader peptide from bacteriophage T7 gene 10 promotes efficient translation in E. coli
    150..173     +  CDS            Xpress™ tag: Xpress™ epitope tag, including an enterokinase recognition and cleavage site
    180..503     +  CDS            atpC (fragment): ATPE_BACSU - Experimental evidence at protein level: Swiss-Prot protein existence level 1. Produces ATP from ADP in the presence of a proton gradient across the membrane. From Bacillus subtilis (strain 168).
    519..1241    +  CDS            cEGFP: cEGFP is a basic (constitutively fluorescent) green fluorescent protein published in 2008, derived from Aequorea victoria.
   1248..1313    +  CDS            atpC (fragment): ATPE_BACVZ - Protein inferred from homology: Swiss-Prot protein existence level 3. Produces ATP from ADP in the presence of a proton gradient across the membrane. From Bacillus velezensis (strain DSM 23117 / BGSC 10A6 / FZB42) (Bacillus amyloliquefaciens subsp. plantarum).
   1338..1387    +  CDS            SET1 (fragment): solubility-enhancement tag derived from T7 phage gene 10B
   1395..1442    +  terminator     T7 terminator: transcription terminator for bacteriophage T7 RNA polymerase
   1468..1534    +  CDS            lacZα (fragment): LacZα fragment of β-galactosidase; lacZ fragment
   1539..1967    +  rep_origin     f1 ori (sequence partly withheld): f1 bacteriophage origin of replication; arrow indicates direction of (+) strand synthesis
   2020..2124    +  promoter       AmpR promoter: bla
   2125..2985    +  CDS            AmpR: β-lactamase; bla; confers resistance to ampicillin, carbenicillin, and related antibiotics
   3156..3744    +  rep_origin     ori: high-copy-number ColE1/pMB1/pBR322/pUC origin of replication
   3927..3980    +  CDS            lacI (fragment): lac repressor; lacI; The lac repressor binds to the lac operator to inhibit transcription in E. coli. This inhibition can be relieved by adding lactose or isopropyl-β-D-thiogalactopyranoside (IPTG).
