[The description below was written by a language model from this plasmid's Addgene catalogue record and pLannotate feature annotations shown in this document.]
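Description:
pRSET-QNA is a bacterial expression plasmid built on the pRSET B backbone that encodes QUEEN-NA, a synthetic protein deposited as a negative control for ATP measurement. The sequenced plasmid is about 4 kb. It replicates in E. coli from a high-copy ColE1/pUC-type origin and is selected with ampicillin through the bla (β-lactamase) gene under its own promoter. An f1 phage origin is also present, which in principle allows single-stranded DNA production. Short annotated lacZα and lacI fragments appear to be backbone remnants rather than functional genes.

Expression is driven by a T7 promoter followed by the T7 gene 10 ribosome binding site and ends at a T7 terminator, so production requires a host that supplies T7 RNA polymerase. The open reading frame begins with the standard pRSET N-terminal leader: a region matching a 6xHis-type tag (annotated as a capTEV fragment), the T7 gene 10 leader peptide, and the Xpress epitope with its enterokinase cleavage site. These allow affinity purification, immunodetection and tag removal. The insert itself is annotated as a large fragment of the Bacillus F-type ATP synthase ε subunit (atpC), then a GFP-derived sequence matched to cEGFP, then a short C-terminal atpC fragment. This layout indicates a fluorescent protein inserted within the ε subunit, the design expected of a single-fluorophore ATP indicator.

The record does not state which changes distinguish QUEEN-NA from the ATP-responsive sensors. Its stated role as a negative control suggests it is meant to report ATP-independent changes in fluorescence. The associated work concerns quantitative single-cell imaging of ATP concentrations in bacterial populations.
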