Addgene plasmid #129305: pRSET-QNA
Purpose: Negative control for ATP measurement
Depositing lab: Hiroyuki Noji. Depositing organization: The University of Tokyo. Publication: Diversity in ATP concentrations in a single bacterial cell population revealed by quantitative single-cell imaging. Yaginuma H, Kawai S, Tabata KV, Tomiyama K, Kakizuka A, Komatsuzaki T, Noji H, Imamura H. Sci Rep. 2014 Oct 6;4:6522. doi: 10.1038/srep06522. PubMed 25283467.
Backbone
  Vector backbone: pRSET B
  Vector type: Bacterial Expression
Growth in bacteria
  Bacterial resistance: Ampicillin, 100 μg/mL
  Growth temperature: 37°C
  Growth strain: DH5alpha
  Copy number: High Copy
Gene/Insert
  Gene/Insert name: QUEEN-NA
  Species: Synthetic
  Cloning method: Restriction Enzyme; 5′ cloning site Unknown (unknown if destroyed)
Terms and licenses: Academic/Nonprofit Terms; Industry Terms: Not Available to Industry
Depositor comments: Depositor Adm #1020
How to cite: pRSET-QNA was a gift from Hiroyuki Noji (Addgene plasmid # 129305 ; http://n2t.net/addgene:129305 ; RRID:Addgene_129305)
